Addgene plasmid #196375: RCAS.Sfi Akt1-K179M
Purpose: Akt1 kinase negative mutant K179M in avian expression vector
Depositing lab: Peter Vogt. Depositing organization: Scripps California (The Scripps Research Institute). Publication: The akt kinase: molecular determinants of oncogenicity. Aoki M, Batista O, Bellacosa A, Tsichlis P, Vogt PK. Proc Natl Acad Sci U S A. 1998 Dec 8;95(25):14950-5. 10.1073/pnas.95.25.14950 PubMed 9843996.
Backbone
  Vector backbone: RCAS(BP-A)
  Backbone size w/o insert (bp): 11600
  Modifications to backbone: SfiI sites added for directional cloning
  Vector type: Retroviral ; avian
Growth in bacteria
  Bacterial resistance: Ampicillin, 100 μg/mL
  Growth temperature: 37°C
  Growth strain: NEB Stable
  Copy number: Unknown
Gene/Insert
  Gene/Insert name: c-akt1 K179M (alt name: kinase dead Akt1)
  Tag / fusion protein: HA (N terminal on insert)
Resource information
  A portion of this plasmid was derived from a plasmid made by: CP Tsichlis's Lab/Fox Chase Cancer Center
Terms and licenses: Academic/Nonprofit Terms; Industry Terms: Not Available to Industry
How to cite: RCAS.Sfi Akt1-K179M was a gift from Peter Vogt (Addgene plasmid # 196375 ; http://n2t.net/addgene:196375 ; RRID:Addgene_196375)
