[The description below was written by a language model from this plasmid's Addgene catalogue record and pLannotate feature annotations shown in this document.]
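Description:
RCAS.Sfi Akt1-K179M is a replication-competent avian retroviral vector built on the RCAS(BP-A) backbone, which was modified with SfiI sites to allow directional cloning of inserts. The sequenced plasmid is about 13.2 kb and carries an essentially complete Rous sarcoma virus-derived provirus. Two LTR regions (annotated as RSV enhancer/promoter, with adjacent primer binding site and direct repeat elements) flank gag, gag-pol and an env gene that best matches a subgroup A envelope. Because all viral structural and enzymatic genes are present, virus produced after transfection of susceptible avian cells can spread through the culture without a helper. In RCAS vectors the insert occupies the position downstream of env formerly held by src and is expressed from the LTR, typically via a spliced message. The bacterial portion is pBR322-like, with a ColE1/pMB1 origin, bom and rop elements, remnants of the tetracycline resistance gene, and a β-lactamase gene for ampicillin selection. The catalogue lists copy number as unknown.

The payload is c-akt1 with the K179M substitution, a kinase-negative ("kinase dead") form of the serine/threonine kinase. The feature table matches the coding sequence to mouse Akt1, although the catalogue entry does not state a species. An HA epitope tag sits at the N terminus, and the annotation detects it only as a short fragment consistent with a single HA unit. The construct serves to express catalytically inactive Akt1 in avian cells. Going by the title of the associated publication, it was used in work on the molecular determinants of Akt oncogenicity, where a kinase-dead mutant would test the requirement for kinase activity. The HA tag allows the expressed protein to be detected.
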