Features (pLannotate 1.2.2; 21 found; start..end, strand, type, name):
    298..367     -  CDS            TcR (fragment): tetracycline efflux protein; tet; confers resistance to tetracycline
    372..466     +  ncRNA          Retro dr1: Accession: RF00214 - Retrovirus direct repeat 1 (dr1)
    502..763     +  promoter       RSV promoter: Rous sarcoma virus enhancer/promoter
    785..859     +  ncRNA          RSV PBS: Accession: RF00467 - Rous sarcoma virus (RSV) primer binding site (PBS)
   1102..3210    +  CDS            gag: GAG_RSVSB - Experimental evidence at protein level: Swiss-Prot protein existence level 1. [Protease p15]: Aspartyl protease that mediates proteolytic cleavages of Gag and Gag-Pol polyproteins during or shortly after the release of the virion from the plasma membrane. Cleavages take place as an ordered, step-wise cascade to yield mature proteins. This process is called maturation. Displays maximal activity during the budding process just prior to particle release from the cell. From Rous sarcoma virus (strain Schmidt-Ruppin B) (RSV-SRB).
   3198..5915    +  CDS            gag-pol (fragment): POL_RSVSB - Experimental evidence at protein level: Swiss-Prot protein existence level 1. [Integrase]: Catalyzes viral DNA integration into the host chromosome, by performing a series of DNA cutting and joining reactions (PubMed:9218451). This recombination event is an essential step in the viral replication cycle. Has a strong preference for using the 3'-OH at the viral DNA end as a nucleophile. From Rous sarcoma virus (strain Schmidt-Ruppin B) (RSV-SRB).
   5800..7608    +  CDS            env: ENV_RSVSA - Experimental evidence at protein level: Swiss-Prot protein existence level 1. The transmembrane protein (TM) acts as a class I viral fusion protein. Under the current model, the protein has at least 3 conformational states: pre-fusion native state, pre-hairpin intermediate state, and post-fusion hairpin state. During viral and target cell membrane fusion, the coiled coil regions (heptad repeats) assume a trimer-of-hairpins structure, positioning the fusion peptide in close proximity to the C-terminal region of the ectodomain. The formation of this structure appears to drive apposit
   7833..7860    +  CDS            3xHA (fragment): three tandem HA epitope tags
   7866..9305    +  CDS            Akt1: AKT1_MOUSE - Also known as Akt, Rac. Experimental evidence at protein level: Swiss-Prot protein existence level 1. AKT1 is one of 3 closely related serine/threonine-protein kinases (AKT1, AKT2 and AKT3) called the AKT kinase, and which regulate many processes including metabolism, proliferation, cell survival, growth and angiogenesis. This is mediated through serine and/or threonine phosphorylation of a range of downstream substrates. Over 100 substrate candidates have been reported so far, but for most of them, no isoform specificity has been reported (PubMed:11882383, PubMed:21620960, PubMed
   9348..9442    +  ncRNA          Retro dr1: Accession: RF00214 - Retrovirus direct repeat 1 (dr1)
   9478..9739    +  promoter       RSV promoter: Rous sarcoma virus enhancer/promoter
   9761..9835    +  ncRNA          RSV PBS: Accession: RF00467 - Rous sarcoma virus (RSV) primer binding site (PBS)
   9962..10256   -  CDS            TcR (fragment): tetracycline efflux protein; tet; confers resistance to tetracycline
  10338..10360   -  protein_bind   lac operator (fragment): The lac repressor binds to the lac operator to inhibit transcription in E. coli. This inhibition can be relieved by adding lactose or isopropyl-β-D-thiogalactopyranoside (IPTG). lac repressor encoded by lacI
  10364..10394   -  promoter       lac UV5 promoter: E. coli lac promoter with an "up" mutation
  10523..10627   +  promoter       AmpR promoter: bla
  10628..11488   +  CDS            AmpR: β-lactamase; bla; confers resistance to ampicillin, carbenicillin, and related antibiotics
  11659..12247   +  rep_origin     ori: high-copy-number ColE1/pMB1/pBR322/pUC origin of replication
  12433..12573   -  misc_feature   bom: basis of mobility region from pBR322
  12675..12866   -  CDS            rop: Rop protein, which maintains plasmids at low copy number; rop
  12883..56      +  CDS            YPB1_ECOLX (across the origin): Protein predicted: Swiss-Prot protein existence level 4. From Escherichia coli.
>Addgene plasmid #196375 | RCAS.Sfi Akt1-K179M | addgene full sequence | sequence record 383933 | Addgene NGS Result
ACGTTTTGCAGCAGCAGTCGCTTCACGTTCGCTCGCGTATCGGTGATTCATTCTGCTAACCAGTAAGGCA
ACCCCGCCAGCCTAGCCGGGTCCTCAACGACAGGAGCACGATCATGCGCACCCGTGGCCAGGACCCAACG
CTGCCCGAGATGCGCCGCGTGCGGCTGCTGGAGATGGCGGACGCGATGGATATGTTCTGCCAAGGGTTGG
TTTGCGCATTCACAGTTCTCCGCAAGAATTGATTGGCTCCAATTCTTGGAGTGGTGAATCCGTTAGCGAG
GTGCCGCCGGCTTCCATTCAGGTCGAGGTGGCCCGGCTCCATGCACCGCGACGCAACGCGGGGAGGCAGA
CAAGGTATAGGGCGGCGATGCGATGTACGGGCCAGATATACGCGTATCTGAGGGGACTAGGGTGTGTTTA
GGCGAAAAGCGGGGCTTCGGTTGTACGCGGTTAGGAGTCCCCTCAGGATATAGTAGTTTCGCTTTTGCAT
AGGGAGGGGGAAATGTAGTCTTATGCAATACTCTTGTAGTCTTGCAACATGGTAACGATGAGTTAGCAAC
ATGCCTTACAAGGAGAGAAAAAGCACCGTGCATGCCGATTGGTGGAAGTAAGGTGGTACGATCGTGCCTT
ATTAGGAAGGCAACAGACGGGTCTGACATGGATTGGACGAACCACTGAATTCCGCATTGCAGAGATATTG
TATTTAAGTGCCTAGCTCGATACAATAAACGCCATTTGACCATTCACCACATTGGTGTGCACCTGGGTTG
ATGGCCGGACCGTTGATTCCCTGACGACTACGAGCACCTGCATGAAGCAGAAGGCTTCATTTGGTGACCC
CGACGTGATAGTTAGGGAATAGTGGTCGGCCACAGACGGCGTGGCGATCCTGTCTCCATCCGTCTCGTCT
ATCGGGAGGCGAGTTCGATGACCCTGGTGGAGGGGGCTGCGGCTTAGGGAGGCAGAAGCTGAGTACCGTC
GGAGGGAGCTCCAGGGCCCGGAGCGACTGACCCCTGCCGAGAACTCAGAGGGTCGTCGGAAGACGGAGAG
TGAGCCCGACGACCACCCCAGGCACGTCTTTGGTCGGCCTGCGGATCAAGCATGGAAGCCGTCATTAAGG
TGATTTCGTCCGCGTGTAAAACCTATTGCGGGAAAATCTCTCCTTCTAAGAAGGAAATAGGGGCCATGTT
GTCCCTGTTACAAAAGGAAGGGTTGCTTATGTCTCCCTCAGATTTATATTCTCCGGGGTCCTGGGATCCC
ATCACTGCGGCGCTCTCCCAGCGGGCAATGGTACTTGGAAAATCGGGAGAGTTAAAAACCTGGGGATTGG
TTTTGGGGGCATTGAAGGCGGCTCGAGAGGAACAGGTTACATCTGAGCAAGCAAAGTTTTGGTTGGGATT
AGGGGGAGGGAGGGTCTCTCCCCCAGGTCCGGAGTGCATCGAGAAACCAGCTACGGAGCGGCGAATCGAC
AAAGGGGAGGAGGTGGGAGAAACAACTGTGCAGCGAGATGCGAAGATGGCGCCAGAGGAAGCGGCCACAC
CTAAAACCGTTGGCACATCCTGCTATCATTGCGGAACAGCTGTTGGCTGCAATTGCGCCACCGCCACAGC
CTCGGCCCCTCCTCCCCCTTATGTGGGGAGTGGTTTGTATCCTTCCCTGGCGGGGGTGGGAGAGCAGCAG
GGCCAGGGAGATAACACGTCTCGGGGGGCGGAGCAGCCAAGGGAGGAGCCAGGGCACGCGGGTCAGGCCC
CTGGGCCGGCCCTGACTGACTGGGCAAGGGTAAGGGAGGAGCTTGCGAGTACTGGTCCGCCCGTGGTGGC
CATGCCTGTAGTGATTAAGACAGAGGGACCCGCCTGGACCCCTCTGGAGCCAAAATTGATCACAAGACTG
GCTGATACGGTCAGGACCAAGGGCTTACGATCCCCGATCACTATGGCAGAAGTGGAAGCGCTCATGTCCT
CCCCGTTGCTGCCGCATGACGTCACGAATCTAATGAGAGTGATTTTAGGACCTGCCCCATATGCCTTATG
GATGGACGCTTGGGGAGTCCAACTCCAGACGGTTATAGCGGCAGCCACTCGCGACCCCCGACACCCAGCG
AACGGTCAAGGGCGGGGGGAACGGACTAACTTGGATCGATTAAAGGGCTTAGCTGATGGGATGGTGGGCA
ACCCACAGGGTCAGGCCGCATTATTAAGACCGGGGGAATTGGTTGCTATTACGGCGTCGGCTCTCCAGGC
GTTTAGAGAAGTTGCCCGGCTGGCGGAACCTGCAGGTCCATGGGCGGACATCACGCAGGGACCATCTGAG
TCCTTTGTTGATTTTGCCAATCGGCTTATAAAGGCGGTTGAGGGGTCAGATCTCCCGCCTTCCGCGCGGG
CTCCGGTGATCATTGACTGCTTTAGGCAGAAGTCACAGCCAGATATTCAGCAGCTTATACGGGCAGCACC
CTCCACGCTGACCACCCCAGGAGAGATAATCAAATATGTGCTAGACAGGCAGAAGATTGCCCCTCTTACG
GATCAAGGCATAGCCGCGGCCATGTCGTCTGCTATCCAGCCCTTAGTTATGGCAGTAGTCAATAGAGAGA
GGGATGGACAAACTGGGTCGGGTGGTCGTGCCCGAGGGCTCTGCTACACTTGTGGATCCCCGGGACATTA
TCAGGCACAGTGCCCGAAAAAACGAAAGTCAGGAAACAGCCGTGAGCGATGTCAGCTGTGTGACGGGATG
GGACACAACGCTAAACAGTGTAGGAAGCGGGATGGCAACCAGGGCCAACGCCCAGGAAGAGGTCTCTCTT
CGGGGCCGTGGCCCGGCCCTGAGCAGCCTGCCGTCTCGTTAGCGATGACAATGGAACATAAAGATCGCCC
CTTGGTTAGGGTCATTCTGACTAACACTGGGAGTCATCCAGTCAAACAACGTTCGGTGTATATCACCGCG
CTGTTGGACTCCGGAGCGGACATCACTATTATTTCGGAGGAGGATTGGCCTACTGATTGGCCGGTGGTGG
ACACCGCGAACCCACAGATCCATGGCATAGGAGGGGGAATTCCCATGCGAAAATCCCGGGATATGATAGA
GGTGGGGGTTATTAACCGAGACGGGTCGTTGGAGCGACCCCTGCTCCTCTTCCCCGCAGTCGCTATGGTT
AGAGGGAGTATCCTAGGAAGAGATTGTCTGCAGGGCCTAGGGCTCCGCTTGACAAATTTATAGGGAGGGC
CACTGTTCTTACTGTTGCGCTACATCTGGCTATTCCGCTCAAATGGAAGTCAGACCGCACGCCTGTGTGG
ATTGACCAGTGGCCCCTTCCTGAAGGTAAACTTGTAGCGCTAACGCAATTAGTGGAAAAAGAATTACAGT
TAGGACATATAGAGCCCTCACTTAGTTGTTGGAACACACCTGTTTTTGTGATCCGGAAGGCTTCCGGGTC
TTATCGCTTATTGCATGATTTGCGCGCTGTTAACGCCAAGCTTGTTCCTTTTGGGGCCGTCCAACAGGGG
GCGCCAGTTCTCTCCGCGCTCCCGCGTGGCTGGCCCCTGATGGTCCTAGACCTCAAGGATTGCTTCTTTT
CTATCCCTCTTGCGGAACAAGATCGCGAAGCTTTTGCATTTACGCTCCCCTCTGTGAATAACCAGGCCCC
CGCTCGAAGATTCCAATGGAAGGTCTTGCCCCAAGGGATGACCTGTTCTCCCACTATCTGTCAGTTGGTA
GTGGGTCAGGTGCTCGAGCCCTTGCGACTCAAGCACCCAGCTCTGCGCATGTTGCATTATATGGACGATC
TTTTGCTAGCCGCCTCAAGTCATGATGGGTTGGAAGCGGCAGGGAAGGAGGTTATCGGTACATTGGAAAG
AGCCGGGTTCACTATTTCGCCGGATAAGATCCAGAGGGAGCCCGGAGTACAATATCTTGGGTACAAGTTA
GGCAGTACGTATGTAGCACCCGTAGGCTTGGTAGCAGAACCCAGGATAGCCACCTTGTGGGATGTTCAAA
AGCTGGTGGGGTCACTTCAGTGGCTTCGCCCAGCGTTAGGGATCCCGCCACGACTGATGGGTCCCTTTTA
TGAGCAGTTACGAGGGTCAGATCCTAACGAGGCGAGGGAATGGAATCTAGACATGAAAATGGCCTGGAGA
GAGATCGTACAGCTTAGCACTACTGCTGCCTTGGAACGATGGGACCCTGCCCAGCCTCTGGAAGGAGCGG
TCGCTAGATGTGAACAGGGGGCAATAGGGGTCCTGGGACAGGGACTGTCCACACACCCAAGGCCATGTTT
GTGGTTATTCTCCACCCAACCCACCAAGGCGTTTACTGCTTGGTTAGAAGTGCTCACCCTTTTGATTACT
AAGCTACGCGCTTCGGCAGTGCGAACCTTTGGCAAGGAGGTTGATATCCTCCTGTTGCCTGCATGCTTCC
GGGAGGACCTTCCGCTCCCGGAGGGGATCCTGTTAGCACTTAGGGGGTTTGCAGGAAAAATCAGGAGTAG
TGACACGCCATCTATTTTTGACATTGCGCGTCCACTGCATGTTTCTCTGAAAGTGAGGGTTACCGACCAC
CCTGTGCCGGGACCCACTGTCTTTACCGACGCCTCCTCAAGCACCCATAAAGGGGTGGTAGTCTGGAGGG
AGGGCCCAAGGTGGGAGATAAAAGAAATAGTTGATTTGGGGGCAAGTGTACAACAACTGGAGGCACGCGC
TGTGGCCATGGCACTTCTGCTGTGGCCGACAACGCCCACTAATGTAGTGACTGACTCTGCGTTTGTTGCG
AAAATGTTACTCAAGATGGGACAGGAGGGAGTCCCGTCTACAGCGGCAGCTTTTATTTTAGAGGATGCGT
TAAGCCAAAGGTCAGCCATGGCCGCCGTTCTCCACGTGCGGAGTCATTCTGAAGTGCCAGGGTTTTTCAC
AGAAGGAAATGACGTGGCAGATAGCCAAGCCACCTTTCAAGCGTATCCCTTGAGAGAGGCTAAAGATCTT
CATACCGCTCTCCATATTGGACCCCGCGCGCTATCCAAAGCGTGTAATATATCTATGCAGCAGGCTAGGG
AGGTTGTTCAGACCTGCCCGCATTGTAATTCAGCCCCTGCGTTGGAGGCCGGGGTAAACCCTAGGGGTTT
GGGACCCCTACAGATATGGCAGACAGACTTTACGCTTGAGCCTAGAATGGCTCCCCGTTCCTGGCTCGCT
GTTACTGTGGACACCGCCTCATCAGCGATAGTCGTAACTCAGCATGGCCGTGTTACATCGGTTGCTGCAC
AACATCATTGGGCCACGGCTATCGCCGTTTTGGGAAGACCAAAGGCCATAAAAACAGATAACGGGTCCTG
CTTCACGTCTAAATCCACGCGGGAGTGGCTCGCGAGATGGGGGATAGCACACACCACCGGGATTCCGGGA
AATTCCCAGGGTCAAGCTATGGTAGAGCGGGCCAACCGGCTCCTGAAAGATAAGATCCGTGTGCTTGCGG
AAGGGGACGGCTTTATGAAAAGAATCCCCGCCAGCAAACAGGGGGAACTACTAGCCAAAGCAATGTATGC
CCTCAATCACTTTGAGCGTGGTGAAAACACAAAAACACCGGTACAAAAACACTGGAGACCTACCGTTCTT
ACAGAAGGACCCCCGGTTAAAATACGAATAGAGACAGGGGAGTGGGAAAAAGGATGGAACGTGCTGGTCT
GGGGACGAGGTTATGCCGCTGTGAAAAACAGGGACACTGATAAGGTTATTTGGGTACCCTCTCGGAAAGT
TAAACCGGATGTCACCCAAAAGGATGAGGTGACTAAGAAAGATGAGGCGAGCCCTCTTTTTGCAGGCATT
TCTGACTGGATACCCTGGGAAGACGAGCAAGAAGGACTCCAAGGAGAAACCGCTAGCAACAAGCAAGAAA
GACCCGGAGAAGACACCCTTGCTGCCAACGAGAGTTAATTATATTCTCATTATTGGTGTCCTGGTCTTGT
GTGAGGTTACGGGGGTAAGAGCTGATGTCCACTTACTCGAGCAGCCAGGGAACCTTTGGATTACATGGGC
CAACCGTACAGGCCAAACGGATTTTTGCCTCTCTACACAGTCAGCCACCTCCCCTTTTCAAACATGTTTG
ATAGGTATCCCGTCCCCTATTTCCGAGGGTGATTTTAAGGGATATGTTTCTGATACAAATTGCACCACCT
TGGGAACTGATCGGTTAGTCTCGTCAGCCGACTTTACTGGCGGACCTGACAACAGTACCACCCTCACTTA
TCGGAAGGTCTCATGCTTGTTGTTAAAGCTGAATGTCTCTATGTGGGATGAGCCACCTGAACTACAGCTG
TTAGGTTCCCAGTCTCTCCCTAACATTACTAATATTGCTCAGATTTCCGGTATAACCGGGGGATGCGTAG
GCTTCAGACCACAAGGGGTTCCTTGGTATCTAGGTTGGTCTAGACAGGAGGCCACGCGGTTTCTCCTTAG
ACACCCCTCTTTCTCTAAATCCACGGAACCGTTTACGGTGGTGACAGCGGATAGGCACAATCTTTTTATG
GGGAGTGAGTACTGCGGTGCATATGGCTACAGATTTTGGAACATGTATAACTGCTCACAGGTGGGGCGGC
AGTACCGCTGTGGTAATGCGCGCAGCCCCCGCCCGGGTCTTCCTGAAATCCAGTGTACAAGGAGAGGAGG
CAAATGGGTTAATCAATCACAGGAAATTAATGAGTCGGAGCCGTTCAGCTTTACGGTGAACTGTACAGCT
AGTAGTTTGGGTAATGCCAGTGGGTGTTGCGGAAAAGCAGGCACGATTCTCCCGGGAAAGTGGGTCGACA
GCACACAAGGTAGTTTCACCAAACCAAAAGCGCTACCACCCGCAATTTTCCTCATTTGTGGGGATCGCGC
ATGGCAAGGAATTCCCAGTCGTCCGGTAGGGGGCCCCTGCTATTTAGGCAAGCTTACCATGTTAGCACCT
AAGCATACAGATATTCTCAAGGTGCTTGTCAATTCATCGCGGACAGGTATAAGACGTAAACGAAGCACCT
CACACCTGGATGATACATGCTCAGATGAAGTGCAGCTTTGGGGTCCTACAGCAAGAATCTTTGCATCTAT
CCTAGCCCCGGGGGTAGCAGCTGCGCAAGCCTTAAGAGAAATTGAGAGACTAGCCTGTTGGTCCGTTAAA
CAGGCTAACTTGACAACATCACTCCTCGGGGACTTATTGGATGATGTCACGAGTATTCGACACGCGGTCC
TGCAGAACCGAGCGGCTATTGACTTCTTGCTCCTAGCTCACGGCCATGGCTGTGAGGACGTTGCCGGAAT
GTGCTGTTTCAATTTGAGTGATCACAGTGAGTCTATACAGAAGAAGTTCCAGCTAATGAAGGAACATGTC
AATAAGATCGGCGTGGACAGCGACCCAATTGGAAGTTGGCTGCGAGGACTATTCGGGGGAATAGGAGAAT
GGGCCGTTCATTTGCTGAAAGGACTGCTTTTGGGGCTTGTAGTTATTTTGTTGCTAGTAGTGTGCCTGCC
TTGCCTTTTGCAAATCGTATGCGGTAACATCAGAAAGATGATTAATAACTCCATCAGCTACCACACGGAA
TATAAGAAGCTGCAAAAGGCCTGTGGGCAGCCTGAAAGCAGAATAGTATAAGGCAGTACATGGGTGGTGG
TATAGCGCTTGCGAGTCCATCGAGGAAGGCAGGAAAGACAGCTATTGGTAATTGTGAAATACGCTTTTGT
CTGTGTGCTGCAGGAGCTGAGCTGACTCTGCTGGTGGCCTCGCGTACCACTGTGGCATCGGGCCATTACG
GCCGCGGCCGCCTCTAGAGGATCCGATATCGAATTCACGCGTAAGCTTCGATCGTCGACATGTACCCATA
CGATGTTCCAGATTACGCTTCTAGAATGAACGACGTAGCCATTGTGAAGGAGGGCTGGCTGCACAAACGA
GGGGAATATATTAAAACCTGGCGGCCACGCTACTTCCTCCTCAAGAACGATGGCACCTTTATTGGCTACA
AGGAACGGCCTCAGGATGTGGATCAGCGAGAGTCCCCACTCAACAACTTCTCAGTGGCACAATGCCAGCT
GATGAAGACAGAGCGGCCAAGGCCCAACACCTTTATCATCCGCTGCCTGCAGTGGACCACAGTCATTGAG
CGCACCTTCCATGTGGAAACGCCTGAGGAGCGGGAAGAATGGGCCACCGCCATTCAGACTGTGGCCGATG
GACTCAAGAGGCAGGAAGAAGAGACGATGGACTTCCGATCAGGCTCACCCAGTGACAACTCAGGGGCTGA
AGAGATGGAGGTGTCCCTGGCCAAGCCCAAGCACCGTGTGACCATGAACGAGTTTGAGTACCTGAAACTA
CTGGGCAAGGGCACCTTTGGGAAAGTGATTCTGGTGAAAGAGAAGGCCACAGGCCGCTACTATGCCATGA
TGATCCTCAAGAAGGAGGTCATCGTCGCCAAGGATGAGGTTGCCCACACGCTTACTGAGAACCGTGTCCT
GCAGAACTCTAGGCATCCCTTCCTTACGGCCCTCAAGTACTCATTCCAGACCCACGACCGCCTCTGCTTT
GTCATGGAGTATGCCAACGGGGGCGAGCTCTTCTTCCACCTGTCTCGAGAGCGCGTGTTCTCCGAGGACC
GGGCCCGCTTCTATGGTGCGGAGATTGTGTCTGCCCTGGACTACTTGCACTCCGAGAAGAACGTGGTGTA
CCGGGACCTGAAGCTGGAGAACCTCATGCTGGACAAGGACGGGCACATCAAGATAACGGACTTCGGGCTG
TGCAAGGAGGGGATCAAGGATGGTGCCACTATGAAGACATTCTGCGGAACGCCGGAGTACCTGGCCCCTG
AGGTGCTGGAGGACAACGACTACGGCCGTGCAGTGGACTGGTGGGGGCTGGGCGTGGTCATGTATGAGAT
GATGTGTGGCCGCCTGCCCTTCTACAACCAGGACCACGAGAAGCTGTTCGAGCTGATCCTCATGGAGGAG
ATCCGCTTCCCGCGCACACTCGGCCCTGAGGCCAAGTCCCTGCTCTCCGGGCTGCTCAAGAAGGACCCTA
CACAGAGGCTCGGTGGGGGCTCTGAGGATGCCAAGGAGATCATGCAGCACCGGTTCTTTGCCAACATCGT
GTGGCAGGATGTGTATGAGAAGAAGCTGAGCCCACCTTTCAAGCCCCAGGTCACCTCTGAGACTGACACC
AGGTATTTCGATGAGGAGTTCACAGCTCAGATGATCACCATCACGCCGCCTGATCAAGATGACAGCATGG
AGTGTGTGGACAGTGAGCGGAGGCCGCACTTCCCCCAGTTCTCCTACTCAGCCAGTGGCACAGCCTGAGG
CGGATCCCCGACGGGCCCGGCCGCCTCGGCCCGATGCGATGTACGGGCCAGATATACGCGTATCTGAGGG
GACTAGGGTGTGTTTAGGCGAAAAGCGGGGCTTCGGTTGTACGCGGTTAGGAGTCCCCTCAGGATATAGT
AGTTTCGCTTTTGCATAGGGAGGGGGAAATGTAGTCTTATGCAATACTCTTGTAGTCTTGCAACATGGTA
ACGATGAGTTAGCAACATGCCTTACAAGGAGAGAAAAAGCACCGTGCATGCCGATTGGTGGAAGTAAGGT
GGTACGATCGTGCCTTATTAGGAAGGCAACAGACGGGTCTGACATGGATTGGACGAACCACTGAATTCCG
CATTGCAGAGATATTGTATTTAAGTGCCTAGCTCGATACAATAAACGCCATTTGACCATTCACCACATTG
GTGTGCACCTGGGTTGATGGCCGGACCGTTGATTCCCTGACGACTACGAGCACCTGCATGAAGCAGAAGG
CTTCATTTGGTGACCCCGACGTGATAGTTAGGGAATAGTGGTCGGCCACAGACGGCGTGGCGATCCTGTC
TCCATCCGTCTCGTCTATCGGGAGGCGAGTTCGATGACCCTGGTGGAGGGGGCTGCGGCTTAGGGAGGCA
GAAGCTGAGTACCGTCGGAGGGGATCCACAGGACGGGTGTGGTCGCCATGATCGCGTAGTCGATAGTGGC
TCCAAGTAGCGAAGCGAGCAGGACTGGGCGGCGGCCAAAGCGGTCGGACAGTGCTCCGAGAACGGGTGCG
CATAGAAATTGCATCAACGCATATAGCGCTAGCAGCACGCCATAGTGACTGGCGATGCTGTCGGAATGGA
CGATATCCCGCAAGAGGCCCGGCAGTACCGGCATAACCAAGCCTATGCCTACAGCATCCAGGGTGACGGT
GCCGAGGATGACGATGAGCGCATTGTTAGATTTCATACACGGTGCCTGACTGCGTTAGCAATTTAACTGT
GATAAACTACCGCATTAAAGCTCCAAGCTTGGCTGTTTCCTGTGTGAAATTGTTATCCGCTCACAATTCC
ACACATTATACGAGCCGGAAGCATAAAGTGTAAAGCCTGGGGTGCCTAATGAGTGAGAATTCTTGAAGAC
GAAAGGGCCTCGTGATACGCCTATTTTTATAGGTTAATGTCATGATAATAATGGTTTCTTAGACGTCAGG
TGGCACTTTTCGGGGAAATGTGCGCGGAACCCCTATTTGTTTATTTTTCTAAATACATTCAAATATGTAT
CCGCTCATGAGACAATAACCCTGATAAATGCTTCAATAATATTGAAAAAGGAAGAGTATGAGTATTCAAC
ATTTCCGTGTCGCCCTTATTCCCTTTTTTGCGGCATTTTGCCTTCCTGTTTTTGCTCACCCAGAAACGCT
GGTGAAAGTAAAAGATGCTGAAGATCAGTTGGGTGCACGAGTGGGTTACATCGAACTGGATCTCAACAGC
GGTAAGATCCTTGAGAGTTTTCGCCCCGAAGAACGTTTTCCAATGATGAGCACTTTTAAAGTTCTGCTAT
GTGGCGCGGTATTATCCCGTGTTGACGCCGGGCAAGAGCAACTCGGTCGCCGCATACACTATTCTCAGAA
TGACTTGGTTGAGTACTCACCAGTCACAGAAAAGCATCTTACGGATGGCATGACAGTAAGAGAATTATGC
AGTGCTGCCATAACCATGAGTGATAACACTGCGGCCAACTTACTTCTGACAACGATCGGAGGACCGAAGG
AGCTAACCGCTTTTTTGCACAACATGGGGGATCATGTAACTCGCCTTGATCGTTGGGAACCGGAGCTGAA
TGAAGCCATACCAAACGACGAGCGTGACACCACGATGCCTGCAGCAATGGCAACAACGTTGCGCAAACTA
TTAACTGGCGAACTACTTACTCTAGCTTCCCGGCAACAATTAATAGACTGGATGGAGGCGGATAAAGTTG
CAGGACCACTTCTGCGCTCGGCCCTTCCGGCTGGCTGGTTTATTGCTGATAAATCTGGAGCCGGTGAGCG
TGGGTCTCGCGGTATCATTGCAGCACTGGGGCCAGATGGTAAGCCCTCCCGTATCGTAGTTATCTACACG
ACGGGGAGTCAGGCAACTATGGATGAACGAAATAGACAGATCGCTGAGATAGGTGCCTCACTGATTAAGC
ATTGGTAACTGTCAGACCAAGTTTACTCATATATACTTTAGATTGATTTAAAACTTCATTTTTAATTTAA
AAGGATCTAGGTGAAGATCCTTTTTGATAATCTCATGACCAAAATCCCTTAACGTGAGTTTTCGTTCCAC
TGAGCGTCAGACCCCGTAGAAAAGATCAAAGGATCTTCTTGAGATCCTTTTTTTCTGCGCGTAATCTGCT
GCTTGCAAACAAAAAAACCACCGCTACCAGCGGTGGTTTGTTTGCCGGATCAAGAGCTACCAACTCTTTT
TCCGAAGGTAACTGGCTTCAGCAGAGCGCAGATACCAAATACTGTCCTTCTAGTGTAGCCGTAGTTAGGC
CACCACTTCAAGAACTCTGTAGCACCGCCTACATACCTCGCTCTGCTAATCCTGTTACCAGTGGCTGCTG
CCAGTGGCGATAAGTCGTGTCTTACCGGGTTGGACTCAAGACGATAGTTACCGGATAAGGCGCAGCGGTC
GGGCTGAACGGGGGGTTCGTGCACACAGCCCAGCTTGGAGCGAACGACCTACACCGAACTGAGATACCTA
CAGCGTGAGCTATGAGAAAGCGCCACGCTTCCCGAAGGGAGAAAGGCGGACAGGTATCCGGTAAGCGGCA
GGGTCGGAACAGGAGAGCGCACGAGGGAGCTTCCAGGGGGAAACGCCTGGTATCTTTATAGTCCTGTCGG
GTTTCGCCACCTCTGACTTGAGCGTCGATTTTTGTGATGCTCGTCAGGGGGGCGGAGCCTATGGAAAAAC
GCCAGCAACGCGGCCTTTTTACGGTTCCTGGCCTTTTGCTGGCCTTTTGCTCACATGTTCTTTCCTGCGT
TATCCCCTGATTCTGTGGATAACCGTATTACCGCCTTTGAGTGAGCTGATACCGCTCGCCGCAGCCGAAC
GACCGAGCGCAGCGAGTCAGTGAGCGAGGAAGCGGAAGAGCGCCTGATGCGGTATTTTCTCCTTACGCAT
CTGTGCGGTATTTCACACCGCATATGGTGCACTCTCAGTACAATCTGCTCTGATGCCGCATAGTTAAGCC
AGTATACACTCCGCTATCGCTACGTGACTGGGTCATGGCTGCGCCCCGACACCCGCCAACACCCGCTGAC
GCGCCCTGACGGGCTTGTCTGCTCCCGGCATCCGCTTACAGACAAGCTGTGACCGTCTCCGGGAGCTGCA
TGTGTCAGAGGTTTTCACCGTCATCACCGAAACGCGCGAGGCAGCTGCGGTAAAGCTCATCAGCGTGGTC
GTGAAGCGATTCACAGATGTCTGCCTGTTCATCCGCGTCCAGCTCGTTGAGTTTCTCCAGAAGCGTTAAT
GTCTGGCTTCTGATAAAGCGGGCCATGTTAAGGGCGGTTTTTTCCTGTTTGGTCACTGATGCCTCCGTGT
AAGGAGGATTTCTGTTCATGGGGGTAATGATACCGATGAAACGAGAGAGGATGCTCACGATACGGGTTAC
TGATGATGAACATGCCCGGTTACTGGAACGTTGTGAGGGTAAACAACTGGCGGTATGGATGCGGCGGGAC
CAGAGAAAAATCACTCAGGGTCAATGCCAGCGCTTCGTTAATACAGATGTAGGTGTTCCACAGGGTAGCC
AGCAGCATCCTGCGATGCAGATCCGGAACATAATGGTGCAGGGCGCTGACTTCCGCGTTTCCAGACTTTA
CGAAACACGGAAACCGAAGACCATTCATGTTGTTGCTCAGGTCGCAG
